Addgene plasmid #156602: pD649-HAsp-TMIGD1-Fc(DAPA)-AviTag-6xHis
Purpose: Mammalian expression of cell-surface protein extracellular domain fused to Fc(DAPA)-Avi-6xHis. Protein is secreted from cells.
Depositing lab: Chris Garcia. Depositing organization: Stanford University. Publication: A Human IgSF Cell-Surface Interactome Reveals a Complex Network of Protein-Protein Interactions. Wojtowicz WM, Vielmetter J, Fernandes RA, Siepe DH, Eastman CL, Chisholm GB, Cox S, Klock H, Anderson PW, Rue SM, Miller JJ, Glaser SM, Bragstad ML, Vance J, Lam AW, Lesley SA, Zinn K, Garcia KC. Cell. 2020 Aug 20;182(4):1027-1043.e17. doi: 10.1016/j.cell.2020.07.025. PubMed 32822567.
Backbone
  Vector backbone: pD649
  Backbone size w/o insert (bp): 6106
  Vector type: Mammalian Expression
Growth in bacteria
  Bacterial resistance: Ampicillin, 100 μg/mL
  Growth temperature: 37°C
  Growth strain: DH5alpha
  Copy number: High Copy
Gene/Insert
  Gene/Insert name: TMIGD1 (alt name: TMIG1)
  Species: H. sapiens (human)
  Insert size (bp): 573
  Mutation: Fc region of human IgG contains D265A and P329A mutations (DAPA)
  Entrez Gene: TMIGD1 (a.k.a. TMIGD, UNQ9372)
  Promoter: CMV/SP6
  Tag / fusion protein: Fc(DAPA)-AviTag-6xHis (C terminal on backbone)
  Cloning method: Restriction Enzyme; 5′ cloning site GCGGCCGC (not destroyed); 3′ cloning site GGCGCGCC (not destroyed)
  Sequencing primers: 5′ ATTTAGGTGACACTATAG; 3′ CACGTACCAGTTGAACTTCACC
Resource information
  A portion of this plasmid was derived from a plasmid made by: synthesis by ThermoFisher
Terms and licenses: Academic/Nonprofit Terms; Industry Terms: Not Available to Industry
Depositor comments: Some plasmids in this collection may have an IS4-like element ISVsa5 family transposase upstream of the CMV promoter.
How to cite: pD649-HAsp-TMIGD1-Fc(DAPA)-AviTag-6xHis was a gift from Chris Garcia (Addgene plasmid # 156602 ; http://n2t.net/addgene:156602 ; RRID:Addgene_156602)
