[The description below was written by a language model from this plasmid's Addgene catalogue record and pLannotate feature annotations shown in this document.]
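Description:
pD649-HAsp-TMIGD1-Fc(DAPA)-AviTag-6xHis is a mammalian expression plasmid built on the pD649 backbone for producing the extracellular domain of human TMIGD1 (also called TMIG1 or TMIGD) as a secreted Fc fusion protein. It is maintained in E. coli at high copy through a ColE1/pUC-type origin and selected with ampicillin via the β-lactamase gene. The annotation also picks up small remnants of other bacterial elements (KanR, lacZα, rrnB T2 terminator, f1 ori fragments), which appear to be vestigial.

Expression is driven by the human CMV immediate-early enhancer and promoter, followed by a fragment of CMV intron A and an SP6 promoter that also serves as a sequencing primer site. The open reading frame begins with a leader peptide that directs secretion; the plasmid name calls it "HAsp", while the automated annotation matches part of it to a mouse IgH signal sequence. Next comes the TMIGD1 ectodomain, cloned between retained NotI and AscI sites, and then the human IgG1 Fc region. The Fc carries the D265A and P329A (DAPA) substitutions, which are generally used to reduce Fc effector interactions. According to the record, the C-terminus ends in an AviTag for site-specific biotinylation and a 6xHis tag for metal-affinity purification, although neither tag is separately annotated. A bGH polyadenylation signal terminates the transcript.

A second cassette places a puromycin resistance gene under SV40 early and EM7 promoters with an SV40 poly(A) signal, which would allow selection of mammalian cells. The plasmid belongs to a collection made for mapping interactions among human immunoglobulin-superfamily cell-surface proteins. The depositor notes that some members of the collection may carry an IS4-like transposase insertion upstream of the CMV promoter, though no such element is annotated here.
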