Features (pLannotate 1.2.2; 21 found; start..end, strand, type, name):
    119..143     -  CDS            KanR (fragment): aminoglycoside phosphotransferase; aph(3')-Ia; confers resistance to kanamycin
    254..842     +  rep_origin     ori: high-copy-number ColE1/pMB1/pBR322/pUC origin of replication
   1067..1084    +  terminator     rrnB T2 terminator (fragment): transcription terminator T2 from the E. coli rrnB gene
   1109..1128    -  CDS            lacZα (fragment): LacZα fragment of β-galactosidase; lacZ fragment
   1584..1600    +  protein_bind   lac operator: The lac repressor binds to the lac operator to inhibit transcription in E. coli. This inhibition can be relieved by adding lactose or isopropyl-β-D-thiogalactopyranoside (IPTG). lac repressor encoded by lacI
   1843..2146    +  enhancer       CMV enhancer: human cytomegalovirus immediate early enhancer
   2147..2350    +  promoter       CMV promoter: human cytomegalovirus (CMV) immediate early promoter
   2486..2529    +  intron         CMV intron (fragment): modified intron A from human cytomegalovirus
   2581..2599    +  promoter       SP6 promoter: promoter for bacteriophage SP6 RNA polymerase
   2603..2640    +  CDS            IgH signal sequence (fragment): signal sequence from the mouse immunoglobulin heavy chain variable region
   2743..3330    +  CDS            TMIGD1 (fragment): TMIG1_HUMAN - Also known as TMIGD From Homo sapiens (Human).
   3337..4014    +  CDS            IGHG1 (fragment): IGHG1_HUMAN - Experimental evidence at protein level: Swiss-Prot protein existence level 1. Constant region of immunoglobulin heavy chains. Immunoglobulins, also known as antibodies, are membrane-bound or secreted glycoproteins produced by B lymphocytes. In the recognition phase of humoral immunity, the membrane-bound immunoglobulins serve as receptors which, upon binding of a specific antigen, trigger the clonal expansion and differentiation of B lymphocytes into immunoglobulins- secreting plasma cells. Secreted immunoglobulins mediate the effector phase of humoral immunity, which results in
   4229..4340    +  polyA_signal   bGH poly(A) signal: bovine growth hormone polyadenylation signal
   4341..4449    +  rep_origin     f1 ori (fragment): f1 bacteriophage origin of replication; arrow indicates direction of (+) strand synthesis
   4463..4792    +  promoter       SV40 promoter: SV40 enhancer and early promoter
   4840..4887    +  promoter       EM7 promoter: synthetic bacterial promoter&nbsp
   4906..5505    +  CDS            PuroR (fragment): puromycin N-acetyltransferase; pac from Streptomyces; confers resistance to puromycin
   5515..5640    +  CDS            ble (fragment): BLE_KLEPN - Experimental evidence at protein level: Swiss-Prot protein existence level 1. Binding protein with a strong affinity to the bleomycin family of antibiotics. Binds to CL990; an antimitotic-antibiotic compound. From Klebsiella pneumoniae.
   5635..5756    +  polyA_signal   SV40 poly(A) signal: SV40 polyadenylation signal
   5809..6669    -  CDS            AmpR: β-lactamase; bla; confers resistance to ampicillin, carbenicillin, and related antibiotics
   6672..89      -  promoter       AmpR promoter (fragment) (across the origin): bla
>Addgene plasmid #156602 | pD649-HAsp-TMIGD1-Fc(DAPA)-AviTag-6xHis | depositor full sequence | sequence record 302313 | Full Sequence
TTTCAATATTATTGAAGCATTTATCAGGGTTATTGTCTCATGAGCGGATACATATTTGAATGTATTTAGA
AAAATAAACAAATAGGGGTCAGTGTTACAACCAATTAACCAATTCTGAACATTATCGCGAGCCCATTTAT
ACCTGAATATGGCTCATAACACCCCTTGCTCATGACCAAAATCCCTTAACGTGAGTTACGCGCGCGTCGT
TCCACTGAGCGTCAGACCCCGTAGAAAAGATCAAAGGATCTTCTTGAGATCCTTTTTTTCTGCGCGTAAT
CTGCTGCTTGCAAACAAAAAAACCACCGCTACCAGCGGTGGTTTGTTTGCCGGATCAAGAGCTACCAACT
CTTTTTCCGAAGGTAACTGGCTTCAGCAGAGCGCAGATACCAAATACTGTTCTTCTAGTGTAGCCGTAGT
TAGCCCACCACTTCAAGAACTCTGTAGCACCGCCTACATACCTCGCTCTGCTAATCCTGTTACCAGTGGC
TGCTGCCAGTGGCGATAAGTCGTGTCTTACCGGGTTGGACTCAAGACGATAGTTACCGGATAAGGCGCAG
CGGTCGGGCTGAACGGGGGGTTCGTGCACACAGCCCAGCTTGGAGCGAACGACCTACACCGAACTGAGAT
ACCTACAGCGTGAGCTATGAGAAAGCGCCACGCTTCCCGAAGGGAGAAAGGCGGACAGGTATCCGGTAAG
CGGCAGGGTCGGAACAGGAGAGCGCACGAGGGAGCTTCCAGGGGGAAACGCCTGGTATCTTTATAGTCCT
GTCGGGTTTCGCCACCTCTGACTTGAGCGTCGATTTTTGTGATGCTCGTCAGGGGGGCGGAGCCTATGGA
AAAACGCCAGCAACGCGGCCTTTTTACGGTTCCTGGCCTTTTGCTGGCCTTTTGCTCACATGTTCTTTCC
TGCGTTATCCCCTGATTCTGTGGATAACCGTATTACCGCCTTTGAGTGAGCTGATACCGCTCGCCGCAGC
CGAACGACCGAGCGCAGCGAGTCAGTGAGCGAGGAAGCGGAAGGCGAGAGTAGGGAACTGCCAGGCATCA
AACTAAGCAGAAGGCCCCTGACGGATGGCCTTTTTGCGTTTCTACAAACTCTTTCTGTGTTGTAAAACGA
CGGCCAGTCTTAAGCTCGGGCCCCCTGGGCGGTTCTGATAACGAGTAATCGTTAATCCGCAAATAACGTA
AAAACCCGCTTCGGCGGGTTTTTTTATGGGGGGAGTTTAGGGAAAGAGCATTTGTCAGAATATTTAAGGG
CGCCTGTCACTTTGCTTGATATATGAGAATTATTTAACCTTATAAATGAGAAAAAAGCAACGCACTTTAA
ATAAGATACGTTGCTTTTTCGATTGATGAACACCTATAATTAAACTATTCATCTATTATTTATGATTTTT
TGTATATACAATATTTCTAGTTTGTTAAAGAGAATTAAGAAAATAAATCTCGAAAATAATAAAGGGAAAA
TCAGTTTTTGATATCAAAATTATACATGTCAACGATAATACAAAATATAATACAAACTATAAGATGTTAT
CAGTATTTATTATCATTTAGAATAAATTTTGTGTCGCCCTTAATTGTGAGCGGATAACAATTACGAGCTT
CATGCACAGTGGCGTTGACTCAATATTGGCCATTAGCCATATTATTCATTGGTTATATAGCATAAATCAA
TATTGGCTATTGGCCATTGCATACGTTGTATCTATATCATAATATGTACATTTATATTGGCTCATGTCCA
ATATGACCGCCATGTTGGCATTGATTATTGACTAGTTATTAATAGTAATCAATTACGGGGTCATTAGTTC
ATAGCCCATATATGGAGTTCCGCGTTACATAACTTACGGTAAATGGCCCGCCTGGCTGACCGCCCAACGA
CCCCCGCCCATTGACGTCAATAATGACGTATGTTCCCATAGTAACGCCAATAGGGACTTTCCATTGACGT
CAATGGGTGGAGTATTTACGGTAAACTGCCCACTTGGCAGTACATCAAGTGTATCATATGCCAAGTACGC
CCCCTATTGACGTCAATGACGGTAAATGGCCCGCCTGGCATTATGCCCAGTACATGACCTTATGGGACTT
TCCTACTTGGCAGTACATCTACGTATTAGTCATCGCTATTACCATGGTGATGCGGTTTTGGCAGTACATC
AATGGGCGTGGATAGCGGTTTGACTCACGGGGATTTCCAAGTCTCCACCCCATTGACGTCAATGGGAGTT
TGTTTTGGCACCAAAATCAACGGGACTTTCCAAAATGTCGTAACAACTCCGCCCCATTGACGCAAATGGG
CGGTAGGCGTGTACGGTGGGAGGTCTATATAAGCAGAGCTCGTTTAGTGAACCGTCAGATCGCCTGGAGA
CGCCATCCACGCTGTTTTGACCTCCATAGAAGACACCGGGACCGATCCAGCCTCCGCGGCCGGGAACGGT
GCATTGGAACGCGGATTCCCCGTGCCAAGAGTGACGTAAGTACCGCCTATAGAGTCTATAGGCCCACCCC
CTTGGCTTCGTTAGAACGCGGCTACAATTAATACATAACCTTATGTATCATACACATACGATTTAGGTGA
CACTATAGAATAACATCCACTTTGCCTTTCTCTCCACAGGTGTCCACTCCCAGGTCCAACTGCACCTCGG
TTCTATCGAAAACGCGCCTGCTAGCGCCACCATGAAGACCATCATTGCCCTGAGCTACATCTTCTGCCTG
GTGTTCGCTGCGGCCGCCGTTCTGACAGTGAATGGCAAGACCGAGAACTACATCCTGGACACCACACCTG
GAAGCCAGGCCAGCCTGATTTGTGCCGTGCAGAACCACACCAGAGAAGAGGAACTGCTGTGGTATCGCGA
AGAGGGCAGAGTGGATCTGAAGTCCGGCAACAAGATCAACAGCAGCAGCGTGTGCGTGTCCTCCATCAGC
GAGAACGACAACGGCATCAGCTTCACCTGTCGGCTGGGCAGAGATCAGTCCGTGTCTGTGTCTGTGGTGC
TGAACGTGACCTTTCCACCTCTGCTGAGCGGCAACGACTTCCAGACAGTGGAAGAGGGCTCCAACGTGAA
GCTCGTGTGCAATGTGAAGGCCAATCCTCAGGCTCAGATGATGTGGTACAAGAACAGCAGCCTGCTGGAC
CTGGAAAAGAGCAGACACCAGATCCAGCAGACCAGCGAGAGCTTCCAGCTGAGCATCACCAAGGTGGAAA
AGCCCGACAATGGCACCTACAGCTGCATTGCCAAGAGCAGCCTGAAAACCGAGAGCCTGGACTTCCACCT
GATCGTGAAGGATAAGACCGTGGGCGTGCCAGGCGCGCCGGGCGGCGACAAGACCCACACCTGCCCCCCC
TGCCCAGCTCCAGAACTGCTGGGAGGGCCTTCCGTGTTCCTGTTCCCCCCCAAGCCCAAGGACACCCTGA
TGATCAGCAGGACCCCCGAGGTGACCTGCGTGGTGGTGGCCGTGTCCCACGAGGACCCAGAGGTGAAGTT
CAACTGGTACGTGGACGGCGTGGAGGTGCACAACGCCAAGACCAAGCCCAGAGAGGAGCAGTACAACAGC
ACCTACAGGGTGGTGTCCGTGCTGACCGTGCTGCACCAGGACTGGCTGAACGGCAAAGAATACAAGTGCA
AAGTCTCCAACAAGGCCCTGGCTGCCCCAATCGAAAAGACAATCAGCAAGGCCAAGGGCCAGCCACGGGA
GCCCCAGGTGTACACCCTGCCCCCCAGCCGGGAGGAGATGACCAAGAACCAGGTGTCCCTGACCTGTCTG
GTGAAGGGCTTCTACCCCAGCGATATCGCCGTGGAGTGGGAGAGCAACGGCCAGCCCGAGAACAACTACA
AGACCACCCCCCCAGTGCTGGACAGCGACGGCAGCTTCTTCCTGTACAGCAAGCTGACCGTGGACAAGTC
CAGGTGGCAGCAGGGCAACGTGTTCAGCTGCAGCGTGATGCACGAGGCCCTGCACAACCACTACACCCAG
AAGTCCCTGAGCCTGAGCCCCGGCGGCAGCGGTCTTAATGATATTTTCGAGGCTCAGAAGATTGAGTGGC
ATGAACACCACCACCATCACCACTAAGGCCGGCCTGTAGTCACTGGCACAACGCGTTACCCGGTAAGCCA
ATCGGGTATACACGGTCGTCATACTGCAGACAGGGTTCTTCTACTTTGCAAGATAGTCTTGAGTAGTAAA
ATAAATAGATAGAGAAAATCAGCCTCGACTGTGCCTTCTAGTTGCCAGCCATCTGTTGTTTGCCCCTCCC
CCGTGCCTTCCTTGACCCTGGAAGGTGCCACTCCCACTGTCCTTTCCTAATAAAATGAGGAAATTGCATC
ACAACACTCAACCCTATCTCGGTCTATTCTTTTGATTTATAAGGGATTTTGCCGATTTCGGCCTATTGGT
TAAAAAATGAGCTGATTTAACAAAAATTTAACGCGAATTAATTCTGTGGAATGTGTGTCAGTTAGGGTGT
GGAAAGTCCCCAGGCTCCCCAGCAGGCAGAAGTATGCAAAGCATGCATCTCAATTAGTCAGCAACCAGGT
GTGGAAAGTCCCCAGGCTCCCCAGCAGGCAGAAGTATGCAAAGCATGCATCTCAATTAGTCAGCAACCAT
AGTCCCGCCCCTAACTCCGCCCATCCCGCCCCTAACTCCGCCCAGTTCCGCCCATTCTCCGCCCCATGGC
TGACTAATTTTTTTTATTTATGCAGAGGCCGAGGCCGCCTCTGCCTCTGAGCTATTCCAGAAGTAGTGAG
GAGGCTTTTTTGGAGGCCTAGGCTTTTGCAAAAAGCTCCCGGGAGCTTGTATATCCATTTTCGGATCTGA
TCAGCACGTGTTGACAATTAATCATCGGCATAGTATATCGGCATAGTATAATACGACAAGGTGAGGAACT
AAACCATGACCGAGTACAAGCCCACGGTGCGCCTCGCCACCCGCGACGACGTCCCCAGGGCCGTACGCAC
CCTCGCCGCCGCGTTCGCCGACTACCCCGCCACGCGCCACACCGTCGATCCGGACCGCCACATCGAGCGG
GTCACCGAGCTGCAAGAACTCTTCCTCACGCGCGTCGGGCTCGACATCGGCAAGGTGTGGGTCGCGGACG
ACGGCGCCGCGGTGGCGGTCTGGACCACGCCGGAGAGCGTCGAAGCGGGGGCGGTGTTCGCCGAGATCGG
CCCGCGCATGGCCGAGTTGAGCGGTTCCCGGCTGGCCGCGCAGCAACAGATGGAAGGCCTCCTGGCGCCG
CACCGGCCCAAGGAGCCCGCGTGGTTCCTGGCCACCGTCGGCGTCTCGCCCGACCACCAGGGCAAGGGTC
TGGGCAGCGCCGTCGTGCTCCCCGGAGTGGAGGCGGCCGAGCGCGCCGGGGTGCCCGCCTTCCTGGAGAC
ATCCGCGCCCCGCAACCTCCCCTTCTACGAGCGGCTCGGCTTCACCGTCACCGCCGACGTCGAGGTGCCC
GAAGGACCGCGCACCTGGTGCATGACCCGCAAGCCCGGTGCCTGACACGTGCTACGAGATTTCGATTCCA
CCGCCGCCTTCTATGAAAGGTTGGGCTTCGGAATCGTTTTCCGGGACGCCGGCTGGATGATCCTCCAGCG
CGGGGATCTCATGCTGGAGTTCTTCGCCCACCCCAACTTGTTTATTGCAGCTTATAATGGTTACAAATAA
AGCAATAGCATCACAAATTTCACAAATAAAGCATTTTTTTCACTGCATTCTAGTTGTGGTTTGTCCAAAC
TCATCAATGTATCTTATCATGTCTGTATACCGTCGACCTCTAGCTAGAGCTTGGCGTAATCATGGTCATT
ACCAATGCTTAATCAGTGAGGCACCTATCTCAGCGATCTGTCTATTTCGTTCATCCATAGTTGCCTGACT
CCCCGTCGTGTAGATAACTACGATACGGGAGGGCTTACCATCTGGCCCCAGCGCTGCGATGATACCGCGA
GAACCACGCTCACCGGCTCCGGATTTATCAGCAATAAACCAGCCAGCCGGAAGGGCCGAGCGCAGAAGTG
GTCCTGCAACTTTATCCGCCTCCATCCAGTCTATTAATTGTTGCCGGGAAGCTAGAGTAAGTAGTTCGCC
AGTTAATAGTTTGCGCAACGTTGTTGCCATCGCTACAGGCATCGTGGTGTCACGCTCGTCGTTTGGTATG
GCTTCATTCAGCTCCGGTTCCCAACGATCAAGGCGAGTTACATGATCCCCCATGTTGTGCAAAAAAGCGG
TTAGCTCCTTCGGTCCTCCGATCGTTGTCAGAAGTAAGTTGGCCGCAGTGTTATCACTCATGGTTATGGC
AGCACTGCATAATTCTCTTACTGTCATGCCATCCGTAAGATGCTTTTCTGTGACTGGTGAGTACTCAACC
AAGTCATTCTGAGAATAGTGTATGCGGCGACCGAGTTGCTCTTGCCCGGCGTCAATACGGGATAATACCG
CGCCACATAGCAGAACTTTAAAAGTGCTCATCATTGGAAAACGTTCTTCGGGGCGAAAACTCTCAAGGAT
CTTACCGCTGTTGAGATCCAGTTCGATGTAACCCACTCGTGCACCCAACTGATCTTCAGCATCTTTTACT
TTCACCAGCGTTTCTGGGTGAGCAAAAACAGGAAGGCAAAATGCCGCAAAAAAGGGAATAAGGGCGACAC
GGAAATGTTGAATACTCATATTCTTCCTT
