>Addgene plasmid #156602 | pD649-HAsp-TMIGD1-Fc(DAPA)-AviTag-6xHis | depositor partial sequence | sequence record 302314 | insert (extracellular domain)
GTTCTGACAGTGAATGGCAAGACCGAGAACTACATCCTGGACACCACACCTGGAAGCCAGGCCAGCCTGA
TTTGTGCCGTGCAGAACCACACCAGAGAAGAGGAACTGCTGTGGTATCGCGAAGAGGGCAGAGTGGATCT
GAAGTCCGGCAACAAGATCAACAGCAGCAGCGTGTGCGTGTCCTCCATCAGCGAGAACGACAACGGCATC
AGCTTCACCTGTCGGCTGGGCAGAGATCAGTCCGTGTCTGTGTCTGTGGTGCTGAACGTGACCTTTCCAC
CTCTGCTGAGCGGCAACGACTTCCAGACAGTGGAAGAGGGCTCCAACGTGAAGCTCGTGTGCAATGTGAA
GGCCAATCCTCAGGCTCAGATGATGTGGTACAAGAACAGCAGCCTGCTGGACCTGGAAAAGAGCAGACAC
CAGATCCAGCAGACCAGCGAGAGCTTCCAGCTGAGCATCACCAAGGTGGAAAAGCCCGACAATGGCACCT
ACAGCTGCATTGCCAAGAGCAGCCTGAAAACCGAGAGCCTGGACTTCCACCTGATCGTGAAGGATAAGAC
CGTGGGCGTGCCA
